Addgene plasmid #152725: pGBW-m4134466
Purpose: Mammalian expression plasmid for SARS-CoV-2 ORF7a protein
Depositing lab: Ginkgo Bioworks & Benjie Chen. Depositing organization: Ginkgo Bioworks.
Backbone
  Vector backbone: pTwist_CMV_Hygro_6
  Backbone size w/o insert (bp): 6525
  Vector type: Mammalian Expression
  Selectable markers: Hygromycin
Growth in bacteria
  Bacterial resistance: Ampicillin, 100 μg/mL
  Growth temperature: 37°C
  Growth strain: DH5alpha
  Copy number: High Copy
Gene/Insert
  Gene/Insert name: SARS-CoV-2 ORF7a protein
  Species: Severe acute respiratory syndrome coronavirus 2
  Insert size (bp): 359
  Mutation: wt
  Entrez Gene: ORF7a (a.k.a. GU280_gp07)
  Promoter: CMV
  Tag / fusion protein: Cleavable TEV;TRX (C terminal on backbone)
  Cloning method: Unknown
Resource information
  A portion of this plasmid was derived from a plasmid made by: GinkgoBioworks
Depositor comments: NCBI reference sequence: YP_009724395.1
How to cite: pGBW-m4134466 was a gift from Ginkgo Bioworks & Benjie Chen (Addgene plasmid # 152725 ; http://n2t.net/addgene:152725 ; RRID:Addgene_152725)
