[The description below was written by a language model from this plasmid's Addgene catalogue record and pLannotate feature annotations shown in this document.]
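Description:
pGBW-m4134466 is a mammalian expression plasmid for the wild-type ORF7a accessory protein of SARS-CoV-2, built on the pTwist_CMV_Hygro_6 backbone and totalling about 7.3 kb in the depositor's full sequence. It is propagated in E. coli as a high-copy plasmid through a ColE1/pUC-type origin and selected with ampicillin via a full-length β-lactamase gene. A short additional bla fragment is also annotated next to the origin. For selection in mammalian cells, a separate cassette places a hygromycin B phosphotransferase gene under the human ubiquitin C promoter, followed by a synthetic poly(A) signal.

The expression unit is driven by the CMV immediate early enhancer and promoter; the annotation software resolves the promoter region only as short fragments, including a match to a truncated CMV variant. The ORF7a coding sequence sits immediately downstream and is followed in the same orientation by E. coli thioredoxin (trxA) and a 6xHis tag. The catalogue describes a cleavable TEV site and TRX as a C-terminal fusion supplied by the backbone. The TEV site is not separately annotated, but a short gap between ORF7a and trxA could accommodate it. An SV40 polyadenylation signal lies downstream of the fusion. Bacterial terminators (T7 and rrnG), extra poly(A) signals and short β-globin insulator elements flank the cassettes, presumably to limit transcriptional read-through and interference between units.

ORF7a is annotated as an antagonist of host tetherin (BST2). The construct is suited to transient or hygromycin-selected expression of tagged ORF7a in mammalian cells, with the His tag available for detection or affinity purification and TEV cleavage available for removing the fusion partner.
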