Features (pLannotate 1.2.2; 21 found; start..end, strand, type, name):
      5..367     +  CDS            NS7A_SARS2: Experimental evidence at protein level: Swiss-Prot protein existence level 1. Plays a role as antagonist of host tetherin (BST2), disrupting its antiviral effect. Acts by binding to BST2 thereby interfering with its glycosylation. May suppress small interfering RNA (siRNA). May bind to host ITGAL, thereby playing a role in attachment or modulation of leukocytes. From Severe acute respiratory syndrome coronavirus 2 (2019-nCoV) (SARS-CoV-2).
    389..715     +  CDS            trxA: THIO_ECO57 - Experimental evidence at protein level: Swiss-Prot protein existence level 1. Participates in various redox reactions through the reversible oxidation of its active center dithiol to a disulfide and catalyzes dithiol-disulfide exchange reactions. From Escherichia coli O157:H7.
    737..754     +  CDS            6xHis: 6xHis affinity tag
    847..968     -  polyA_signal   SV40 poly(A) signal: SV40 polyadenylation signal
    991..1060    -  CDS            large T antigen (fragment): large T antigen from SV40 (simian virus 40)
   1083..1129    +  terminator     T7 terminator: transcription terminator for bacteriophage T7 RNA polymerase
   1159..1295    +  terminator     rrnG terminator: transcription terminator from the E. coli ribosomal RNA rrnG operon (Albrechtsen et al., 1991)
   1340..1411    +  misc_feature   3' β-globin insulator: insulator downstream of the human β-globin locus (Farrell et al., 2002)
   1637..2225    -  rep_origin     ori: high-copy-number ColE1/pMB1/pBR322/pUC origin of replication
   2397..2461    -  CDS            bla(M) (fragment): β-lactamase lacking the signal sequence; bla(M); allows cytosolic expression of β-lactamase
   2725..3934    +  promoter       UbC promoter: human ubiquitin C promoter
   3944..4965    +  CDS            HygR (fragment): hygromycin B phosphotransferase confers resistance to hygromycin
   4993..5041    +  polyA_signal   poly(A) signal: synthetic polyadenylation signal
   5307..6167    +  CDS            AmpR: β-lactamase; bla; confers resistance to ampicillin, carbenicillin, and related antibiotics
   6180..6316    +  terminator     rrnG terminator: transcription terminator from the E. coli ribosomal RNA rrnG operon (Albrechtsen et al., 1991)
   6461..6532    +  misc_feature   5' β-globin insulator: insulator upstream of the human β-globin locus (Farrell et al., 2002)
   6537..6583    -  terminator     T7 terminator: transcription terminator for bacteriophage T7 RNA polymerase
   6601..6649    -  polyA_signal   poly(A) signal: synthetic polyadenylation signal
   6730..7033    +  enhancer       CMV enhancer: human cytomegalovirus immediate early enhancer
   7106..7123    -  promoter       CMV promoter (fragment): human cytomegalovirus (CMV) immediate early promoter
   7186..7237    +  promoter       CMVd2 promoter: truncated human cytomegalovirus (CMV) immediate early promoter that yields moderately reduced expression relative to the full-length promoter
>Addgene plasmid #152725 | pGBW-m4134466 | depositor full sequence | sequence record 295737 | Full Sequence
CACCATGAAAATTATTCTTTTCTTGGCACTGATAACACTCGCTACTTGTGAGCTTTATCACTACCAAGAG
TGTGTTAGAGGTACAACAGTACTTTTAAAAGAACCTTGCTCTTCTGGAACATACGAGGGCAATTCACCAT
TTCATCCTCTAGCTGATAACAAATTTGCACTGACTTGCTTTAGCACTCAATTTGCTTTTGCTTGTCCTGA
CGGCGTAAAACACGTCTATCAGTTACGTGCCAGATCAGTTTCACCTAAACTGTTCATCAGACAAGAGGAA
GTTCAAGAACTTTACTCTCCAATTTTTCTTATTGTTGCGGCAATAGTGTTTATAACACTTTGCTTCACAC
TCAAAAGAAAGACAGAAGAAAACCTTTACTTTCAGTCGATGAGTGACAAAATCATTCATCTAACCGATGA
CTCCTTTGATACAGACGTGTTGAAGGCCGATGGTGCGATACTGGTAGATTTCTGGGCTGAATGGTGTGGC
CCGTGCAAGATGATCGCACCCATTCTGGACGAGATCGCCGACGAGTATCAAGGAAAATTAACTGTCGCTA
AGCTTAATATAGATCAGAACCCAGGGACGGCACCTAAATACGGCATCAGGGGAATACCTACCCTCCTGCT
CTTTAAGAATGGGGAAGTTGCCGCGACAAAAGTGGGAGCCCTGTCTAAGGGCCAGCTAAAAGAGTTCTTG
GACGCTAACCTGGCAGGTTCAGGCTCGGGGCACATGCACCATCACCATCACCATAGCAGCGGGCTCGTGC
CACGCGGCTAAGGATCCGCAGGCCTCTGCTAGCTTGACTGACTGAGATACAGCGTACCTTCAGCTCACAG
ACATGATAAGATACATTGATGAGTTTGGACAAACCACAACTAGAATGCAGTGAAAAAAATGCTTTATTTG
TGAAATTTGTGATGCTATTGCTTTATTTGTAACCATTATAAGCTGCAATAAACAAGTTAACAACAACAAT
TGCATTCATTTTATGTTTCAGGTTCAGGGGGAGGTGTGGGAGGTTTTTTAAAGCAAGTAAAACCTCTACA
AATGTGGTATTGGCCCATCTCTATCGGTATCGTAGCATAACCCCTTGGGGCCTCTAAACGGGTCTTGAGG
GGTTTTTTGTGCCCCTCGGGCCGGATTGCTATCTACCGGCATTGGCGCAGAAAAAAATGCCTGATGCGAC
GCTGCGCGTCTTATACTCCCACATATGCCAGATTCAGCAACGGATACGGCTTCCCCAACTTGCCCACTTC
CATACGTGTCCTCCTTACCAGAAATTTATCCTTAAGGTCGTCAGCTATCCTGCAGGCGATCTCTCGATTT
CGATCAAGACATTCCTTTAATGGTCTTTTCTGGACACCACTAGGGGTCAGAAGTAGTTCATCAAACTTTC
TTCCCTCCCTAATCTCATTGGTTACCTTGGGCTATCGAAACTTAATTAACCAGTCAAGTCAGCTACTTGG
CGAGATCGACTTGTCTGGGTTTCGACTACGCTCAGAATTGCGTCAGTCAAGTTCGATCTGGTCCTTGCTA
TTGCACCCGTTCTCCGATTACGAGTTTCATTTAAATCATGTGAGCAAAAGGCCAGCAAAAGGCCAGGAAC
CGTAAAAAGGCCGCGTTGCTGGCGTTTTTCCATAGGCTCCGCCCCCCTGACGAGCATCACAAAAATCGAC
GCTCAAGTCAGAGGTGGCGAAACCCGACAGGACTATAAAGATACCAGGCGTTTCCCCCTGGAAGCTCCCT
CGTGCGCTCTCCTGTTCCGACCCTGCCGCTTACCGGATACCTGTCCGCCTTTCTCCCTTCGGGAAGCGTG
GCGCTTTCTCATAGCTCACGCTGTAGGTATCTCAGTTCGGTGTAGGTCGTTCGCTCCAAGCTGGGCTGTG
TGCACGAACCCCCCGTTCAGCCCGACCGCTGCGCCTTATCCGGTAACTATCGTCTTGAGTCCAACCCGGT
AAGACACGACTTATCGCCACTGGCAGCAGCCACTGGTAACAGGATTAGCAGAGCGAGGTATGTAGGCGGT
GCTACAGAGTTCTTGAAGTGGTGGCCTAACTACGGCTACACTAGAAGAACAGTATTTGGTATCTGCGCTC
TGCTGAAGCCAGTTACCTTCGGAAAAAGAGTTGGTAGCTCTTGATCCGGCAAACAAACCACCGCTGGTAG
CGGTGGTTTTTTTGTTTGCAAGCAGCAGATTACGCGCAGAAAAAAAGGATCTCAAGAAGATCCTTTGATC
TTTTCTACGGGGTCTGACGCTCAGTGGAACGAAAACTCACGTTAAGGGATTTTGGTCATGAGATTATCAA
AAAGGATCTTCACCTAGATCCTTTTAAATTAAAAATGAAGTTTTAAATCAATCTAAAGTATATATGAGTA
AACTTGGTCTGACAGTTACCAATGCTTAATCAGTGAGGCACCTATCTCAGCGATCTGTCTATTTCGTTCA
TCCATAGTTGCATTTAAATTTCCGAACTCTCCAAGGCCCTCGTCGGAAAATCTTCAAACCTTTCGTCCGA
TCCATCTTGCAGGCTACCTCTCGAACGAACTATCGCAAGTCTCTTGGCCGGCCTTGCGCCTTGGCTATTG
CTTGGCAGCGCCTATCGCCAGGTATTACTCCAATCCCGAATATCCGAGATCGGGATCACCCGAGAGAAGT
TCAACCTACATCCTCAATCCCGATCTATCCGAGATCCGAGGAATATCGAAATCGGGGCGCGCCTGGCCTC
CGCGCCGGGTTTTGGCGCCTCCCGCGGGCGCCCCCCTCGTCACGGCGAGCGCTGCCACGTCAGACGAAGG
GCGCAGGAGCGTCCTGATCCTTCCGCCCGGACGCTCAGGACAGCGGCCCGCTGCTCATAAGACTCGGCCT
TAGAACCCCAGTATCAGCAGAAGGACATTTTAGGACGGGACTTGGGTGACTCTAGGGCACTGGTTTTCTT
TCCAGAGAGCGGAACAGGCGAGGAAAAGTAGTCCCTTCTCGGCGATTCTGCGGAGGGATCTCCGTGGGGC
GGTGAACGCCGATGATTATATAAGGACGCGCCGGGTGTGGCACAGCTAGTTCCGTCGCAGCCGGGATTTG
GGTCGCGGTTCTTGTTTGTGGATCGCTGTGATCGTCACTTGGTGAGTAGCGGGCTGCTGGGCTGGCCGGG
GCTTTCGTGGCCGCCGGGCCGCTCGGTGGGACGGAAGCGTGTGGAGAGACCGCCAAGGGCTGTAGTCTGG
GTCCGCGAGCAAGGTTGCCCTGAACTGGGGGTTGGGGGGAGCGCAGCAAAATGGCGGCTGTTCCCGAGTC
TTGAATGGAAGACGCTTGTGAGGCGGGCTGTGAGGTCGTTGAAACAAGGTGGGGGGCATGGTGGGCGGCA
AGAACCCAAGGTCTTGAGCCCTTCGCTAATGCGGGAAAGCTCTTATTCGGGTGAGATGGGCTGGGCACCA
TCTGGGGACCCTGACGTGAAGTTTGTCACTGACTGGAGAACTCGGTTTGTCGTCTGTTGCGGGGGCGGCA
GTTATGGCGGTGCCGTTGGGCAGTGCACCCGTACCTTTGGGAGCGCGCGCCCTCGTCGTGTCGTGACGTC
ACCCGTTCTGTTGGCTTATAATGCAGGGTGGGGCCACCTGCCGGTAGGTGTGCGGTAGGCTTTTCTCCGT
CGCAGGACGCAGGGTTCGGGCCTAGGGTAGGCTCTCCTGAATCGACAGGCGCCGGACCTCTGGTGAGGGG
AGGGATAAGTGAGGCGTCAGTTTCTTTGGTCGGTTTTATGTACCTATCTTCTTAAGTAGCTGAAGCTCCG
GTTTTGAACTATGCGCTCGGGGTTGGCGAGTGTGTTTTGTGAAGTTTTTTAGGCACCTTTTGAAATGTAA
TCATTTGGGTCAATATGTAATTTTCAGTGTTAGACTTGTAAATTGTCCGCTAAATTCTGGCCGTTTTTGG
CTTTTTTGTTAGACAACATGGGTAAAAAGCCTGAACTCACCGCGACGTCTGTCGAGAAGTTTCTGATCGA
AAAGTTCGACAGCGTCTCCGACCTGATGCAGCTCTCGGAGGGCGAAGAATCTCGTGCTTTCAGCTTCGAT
GTAGGAGGGCGTGGATATGTCCTGCGGGTAAATAGCTGCGCCGATGGTTTCTACAAAGATCGTTATGTTT
ATCGGCACTTTGCATCCGCCGCGCTCCCGATTCCGGAAGTGCTTGACATTGGGGAGTTCAGCGAGAGCCT
GACCTATTGCATCTCCCGCCGTGCACAGGGTGTCACGTTGCAAGACCTGCCTGAAACCGAACTGCCCGCT
GTTCTGCAGCCGGTCGCGGAGGCAATGGATGCCATCGCTGCCGCCGATCTTAGCCAGACGAGCGGGTTCG
GCCCATTCGGACCGCAAGGAATCGGTCAATACACTACATGGCGTGATTTCATATGCGCGATTGCTGATCC
CCATGTGTATCACTGGCAAACTGTGATGGACGACACCGTCAGTGCGTCCGTCGCGCAGGCTCTCGATGAG
CTGATGCTTTGGGCCGAGGACTGCCCCGAAGTCCGGCACCTCGTGCACGCGGATTTCGGCTCCAACAATG
TCCTGACGGACAATGGCCGCATAACAGCGGTCATTGACTGGAGCGAGGCGATGTTCGGGGATTCCCAATA
CGAGGTCGCCAACATCTTCTTCTGGAGGCCGTGGTTGGCTTGTATGGAGCAGCAGACGCGCTACTTCGAG
CGGAGGCATCCGGAGCTTGCAGGATCGCCCCGGCTCCGGGCGTATATGCTCCGCATTGGTCTTGACCAAC
TCTATCAGAGCTTGGTTGACGGCAATTTCGATGATGCAGCTTGGGCGCAGGGTCGATGCGACGCAATCGT
CCGATCCGGAGCCGGGACTGTCGGGCGTACACAAATCGCCCGCAGAAGCGCCGCCGTCTGGACCGATGGC
TGTGTAGAAGTACTCGCCGATAGTGGAAACCGACGCCCCAGCACTCGTCCGAGGGCAAAGGAATAAGCTA
GTATGTAAGCCTAGTCTTAGATAATAAAATCGCTATCCATCGAAGATGGATGTGTGTTGGTTTTTTGTGT
GTGTAACGCTAGGCGCGCCTGGTGTACCGAGAACGATCCTCTCAGTGCGAGTCTCGACGATCCATATCGT
TGCTTGGCAGTCAGCCAGTCGGAATCCAGCTTGGGACCCAGGAAGTCCAATCGTCAGATATTGTACTCAA
GCCTGGTCACGGCAGCGTACCGATCTGTTTAAACCTAGATATTGATAGTCTGATCGGTCAACGTATAATC
GAGTCCTAGCTTTTGCAAACATCTATCAAGAGACAGGATCAGCAGGAGGCTTTCGCATGAGTATTCAACA
TTTCCGTGTCGCCCTTATTCCCTTTTTTGCGGCATTTTGCCTTCCTGTTTTTGCTCACCCAGAAACGCTG
GTGAAAGTAAAAGATGCTGAAGATCAGTTGGGTGCGCGAGTGGGTTACATCGAACTGGATCTCAACAGCG
GTAAGATCCTTGAGAGTTTTCGCCCCGAAGAACGCTTTCCAATGATGAGCACTTTTAAAGTTCTGCTATG
TGGCGCGGTATTATCCCGTATTGACGCCGGGCAAGAGCAACTCGGTCGCCGCATACACTATTCTCAGAAT
GACTTGGTTGAGTATTCACCAGTCACAGAAAAGCATCTTACGGATGGCATGACAGTAAGAGAATTATGCA
GTGCTGCCATAACCATGAGTGATAACACTGCGGCCAACTTACTTCTGACAACGATTGGAGGACCGAAGGA
GCTAACCGCTTTTTTGCACAACATGGGGGATCATGTAACTCGCCTTGATCGTTGGGAACCGGAGCTGAAT
GAAGCCATACCAAACGACGAGCGTGACACCACGATGCCTGTAGCAATGGCAACAACCTTGCGTAAACTAT
TAACTGGCGAACTACTTACTCTAGCTTCCCGGCAACAGTTGATAGACTGGATGGAGGCGGATAAAGTTGC
AGGACCACTTCTGCGCTCGGCCCTTCCGGCTGGCTGGTTTATTGCTGATAAATCTGGAGCCGGTGAGCGT
GGGTCTCGCGGTATCATTGCAGCACTGGGGCCAGATGGTAAGCCCTCCCGTATCGTAGTTATCTACACGA
CGGGGAGTCAGGCAACTATGGATGAACGAAATAGACAGATCGCTGAGATAGGTGCCTCACTGATTAAGCA
TTGGTAACCGATTCTAGGTGCATTGGCGCAGAAAAAAATGCCTGATGCGACGCTGCGCGTCTTATACTCC
CACATATGCCAGATTCAGCAACGGATACGGCTTCCCCAACTTGCCCACTTCCATACGTGTCCTCCTTACC
AGAAATTTATCCTTAAGATCGTTTAAACTCGACTCTGGCTCTATCGAATCTCCGTCGTTTCGAGCTTACG
CGAACAGCCGTGGCGCTCATTTGCTCGTCGGGCATCGAATCTCGTCAGCTATCGTCAGCTTACCTTTTTG
GCAGCGATCGCGGCTCCCGACATCTTGGACCATTAGCTCCACAGGTATCTTCTTCCCTCTAGTGGTCATA
ACAGCAGCTTCAGCTACCTCTCAATTCAAAAAACCCCTCAAGACCCGTTTAGAGGCCCCAAGGGGTTATG
CTATCAATCGTTGCGTTACACACACAAAAAACCAACACACATCCATCTTCGATGGATAGCGATTTTATTA
TCTAACTGCTGATCGAGTGTAGCCAGATCTAGTAATCAATTACGGGGTCATTAGTTCATAGCCCATATAT
GGAGTTCCGCGTTACATAACTTACGGTAAATGGCCCGCCTGGCTGACCGCCCAACGACCCCCGCCCATTG
ACGTCAATAATGACGTATGTTCCCATAGTAACGCCAATAGGGACTTTCCATTGACGTCAATGGGTGGAGT
ATTTACGGTAAACTGCCCACTTGGCAGTACATCAAGTGTATCATATGCCAAGTACGCCCCCTATTGACGT
CAATGACGGTAAATGGCCCGCCTGGCATTATGCCCAGTACATGACCTTATGGGACTTTCCTACTTGGCAG
TACATCTACGTATTAGTCATCGCTATTACCATGCTGATGCGGTTTTGGCAGTACATCAATGGGCGTGGAT
AGCGGTTTGACTCACGGGGATTTCCAAGTCTCCACCCCATTGACGTCAATGGGAGTTTGTTTTGGCACCA
AAATCAACGGGACTTTCCAAAATGTCGTAACAACTCCGCCCCATTGACGCAAATGGGCGGTAGGCGTGTA
CGGTGGGAGGTCTATATAAGCAGAGCTGGTTTAGTGAACCGTCAGATCAGATCTTTGTCGATCCTACCAT
CCACTCGACACACCCGCCAGCGGCCGC
